>Addgene plasmid #45702 | pBp-FGFR2b-S320C | addgene partial sequence | sequence record 65357 | pBABE3 5'-ACCCTAACTGACACACATTCC-3'
CTGGCGAATTCCTACATCACCACTTTGTACAAGAAAGCTGGGTTCTATGTTTTAACACTGCCGTTTATGT
GTGGATACTGAGGAAGGCATGGTTCGTAAGGCATGGGGTCTGGAGAAAAAACAGAATCATCTCCTGAAGA
ACAAGAACTTCTTGTGTCAGGGTAACTAGGTGAATACTGTTCGAGAGGTTGGCTGAGGTCCAAGTATTCC
TCATTGGTTGTGAGAGTGAGAATTCGATCCAAGTCTTCTACCAACTGCTTGAACGTTGGTCTCTGGGAGG
GCACTGCATGCCAACAGTCCCTCATCATCATGTACAGTTCGTTGGTGCAGTTGGCTGGCTTATCCATTCT
GTGTCCTTCCTTCAGCAGCTTAAAAAGTTCCTCCACGGGAATCCCTGGGTAGGGCGAGCCCCCTAAAGTG
AAGATCTCCCACATTAACACCCCGAAGGACCAGACATCACTCTGATGAGTGTATACTCTATCAAACAGGG
CTTCTGGAGCCATCCACTTGACTGGAAGCCGCCCATTGGTGGTCTTTTTGTAATAGTCTATATTGTTGAT
ATCTCTGGCGAGTCCAAAGTCTGCTATTTTCATCACATTGTTTTCTGTTACCAAAACATTTCTGGCTGCT
AAATCTCGATGAATACATTTTTGGGAAGCCAAGTACTCCATGCCTCTGGCCAGCTGGTAGGTGCATGACA
CCAAGTCCTTGAAGGTCATCTGCTCCTCAGGAACACGGTTAATGTCATAGGAGTACTCCATCCCGGGTGG
CCTCCGGGCTCGGAGGTATTCTCGGAGGTTGCCTTTAGAGGCATACTCAACTATGACATAGAGAGGCCCA
TCCTGTGTGCAGGCTCCAAGAAGATTTATGATATTCTTGTGTTTCCCAATCATCTTCATCATCTCCATCT
CTGACACCAGATCA
