>Addgene plasmid #45702 | pBp-FGFR2b-S320C | addgene partial sequence | sequence record 65358 | hFGFR2-F1 5'-CGTACCACCTGGATGTTGTG-3'
CGGCCCATCCTCCAAGCCGGACTGCCGGCAAATGCCTCCACAGTGGTCGGAGGAGACGTAGAGTTTGTCT
GCAAGGTTTACAGTGATGCCCAGCCCCACATCCAGTGGATCAAGCACGTGGAAAAGAACGGCAGTAAATA
CGGGCCCGACGGGCTGCCCTACCTCAAGGTTCTCAAGCACTCGGGGATAAATAGTTGCAATGCAGAAGTG
CTGGCTCTGTTCAATGTGACCGAGGCGGATGCTGGGGAATATATATGTAAGGTCTCCAATTATATAGGGC
AGGCCAACCAGTCTGCCTGGCTCACTGTCCTGCCAAAACAGCAAGCGCCTGGAAGAGAAAAGGAGATTAC
AGCTTCCCCAGACTACCTGGAGATAGCCATTTACTGCATAGGGGTCTTCTTAATCGCCTGTATGGTGGTA
ACAGTCATCCTGTGCCGAATGAAGAACACGACCAAGAAGCCAGACTTCAGCAGCCAGCCGGCTGTGCACA
AGCTGACCAAACGTATCCCCCTGCGGAGACAGGTAACAGTTTCGGCTGAGTCCAGCTCCTCCATGAACTC
CAACACCCCGCTGGTGAGGATAACAACACGCCTCTCTTCAACGGCAGACACCCCCATGCTGGCAGGGGTC
TCCGAGTATGAACTTCCAGAGGACCCAAAATGGGAGTTTCCAAGAGATAAGCTGACACTGGGCAAGCCCC
TGGGAGAAGGTTGCTTTGGGCAAGTGGTCATGGCGGAAGCAGTGGGAATTGACAAAGACAAGCCCAAGGA
GGCGGTCACCGTGGCCGTGAAGATGTTGAAAGATGATGCCACAGAGAAAGACCTTTCTGATCTGGTGTCA
GAGATGGAGATGATGAAGATGATTGGGAAACACAAGAATATCATAAATCTTCTTGGAGCCTGC
