[The description below was written by a language model from this plasmid's Addgene catalogue record.]
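Description:
pBp-FGFR2b-S320C is a retroviral mammalian expression plasmid built on a Gateway-adapted version of the pBabe-puro backbone. The backbone is about 5.5 kb and the complete construct about 7.9 kb. It is propagated in E. coli under ampicillin selection, and it carries a puromycin resistance marker for selecting transduced or transfected mammalian cells. pBabe-family vectors are generally Moloney murine leukemia virus-derived. In these vectors the long terminal repeats and a packaging signal allow the region between them to be packaged into retroviral particles in a suitable packaging cell line, and this region then integrates stably into the genome of target cells. No feature table accompanies this entry, so the promoter driving the insert, the origin of replication and the exact arrangement of viral elements are not stated in the record.

The payload is an approximately 2.4 kb human FGFR2 coding sequence in the IIIb splice isoform (FGFR2b, also known as KGFR). FGFR2 is a receptor tyrosine kinase for fibroblast growth factors. The insert carries the point mutation S320C and was introduced by Gateway recombination, so recombination-derived attachment site sequences flank the gene. The record lists no epitope tags or reporters.

The associated publication concerns inhibitor-sensitive FGFR2 and FGFR3 mutations in lung squamous cell carcinoma. In keeping with that work, the construct is suited to generating stable, puromycin-selected cell lines expressing this mutant receptor. Such lines can be used to assess its signaling or transforming activity and its response to FGFR kinase inhibitors, typically alongside wild-type and other mutant FGFR constructs.
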