Addgene plasmid #45702: pBp-FGFR2b-S320C
Depositing lab: Matthew Meyerson. Depositing organization: Dana-Farber Cancer Institute. Publication: Inhibitor-sensitive FGFR2 and FGFR3 mutations in lung squamous cell carcinoma. Liao RG, Jung J, Tchaicha JH, Wilkerson MD, Sivachenko A, Beauchamp EM, Liu Q, Pugh TJ, Pedamallu CS, Hayes DN, Gray NS, Getz G, Wong KK, Haddad RI, Meyerson M, Hammerman PS. Cancer Res. 2013 Jun 20. 10.1158/0008-5472.CAN-12-3950 PubMed 23786770.
Backbone
  Vector backbone: pBabe puro Gateway
  Backbone size w/o insert (bp): 5500
  Total vector size (bp): 7900
  Modifications to backbone: Gateway cloning sequences flank region with gene insert for use with the Gateway system reagents.
  Vector type: Mammalian Expression, Retroviral
  Selectable markers: Puromycin
Growth in bacteria
  Bacterial resistance: Ampicillin, 100 μg/mL
  Growth temperature: 30°C
  Growth strain: DH5alpha
  Copy number: Unknown
Gene/Insert
  Gene/Insert name: FGFR2 IIIb
  Species: H. sapiens (human)
  Insert size (bp): 2400
  Mutation: S320C
  Entrez Gene: FGFR2 (a.k.a. BBDS, BEK, BFR-1, CD332, CEK3, CFD1, ECT1, JWS, K-SAM, KGFR, TK14, TK25)
  Cloning method: Gateway Cloning
  Sequencing primers: 5′ Gateway reagents; 3′ Gateway reagents
Terms and licenses: Academic/Nonprofit Terms; Industry Terms: Not Available to Industry
How to cite: pBp-FGFR2b-S320C was a gift from Matthew Meyerson (Addgene plasmid # 45702 ; http://n2t.net/addgene:45702 ; RRID:Addgene_45702)
